>Addgene plasmid #221135 | pHelper-CRISPRi-sgRNA | addgene full sequence | sequence record 436077 | Addgene NGS Result
TAGTTATTAATAGTAATCAATTACGGGGTCATTAGTTCATAGCCCATATATGGAGTTCCGCGTTACATAA
CTTACGGTAAATGGCCCGCCTGGCTGACCGCCCAACGACCCCCGCCCATTGACGTCAATAATGACGTATG
TTCCCATAGTAACGCCAATAGGGACTTTCCATTGACGTCAATGGGTGGAGTATTTACGGTAAACTGCCCA
CTTGGCAGTACATCAAGTGTATCATATGCCAAGTACGCCCCCTATTGACGTCAATGACGGTAAATGGCCC
GCCTGGCATTATGCCCAGTACATGACCTTATGGGACTTTCCTACTTGGCAGTACATCTACGTATTAGTCA
TCGCTATTACCATGGTGATGCGGTTTTGGCAGTACATCAATGGGCGTGGATAGCGGTTTGACTCACGGGG
ATTTCCAAGTCTCCACCCCATTGACGTCAATGGGAGTTTGTTTTGGCACCAAAATCAACGGGACTTTCCA
AAATGTCGTAACAACTCCGCCCCATTGACGCAAATGGGCGGTAGGCGTGTACGGTGGGAGGTCTATATAA
GCAGAGCTGGTTTAGTGAACCGTCAGATCCGCTAGCGCTACCGGTCGCCACCATGGTGAGCAAGGGCGAG
GAGCTGTTCACCGGGGTGGTGCCCATCCTGGTCGAGCTGGACGGCGACGTAAACGGCCACAAGTTCAGCG
TGTCCGGCGAGGGCGAGGGCGATGCCACCTACGGCAAGCTGACCCTGAAGTTCATCTGCACCACCGGCAA
GCTGCCCGTGCCCTGGCCCACCCTCGTGACCACCCTGACCTACGGCGTGCAGTGCTTCAGCCGCTACCCC
GACCACATGAAGCAGCACGACTTCTTCAAGTCCGCCATGCCCGAAGGCTACGTCCAGGAGCGCACCATCT
TCTTCAAGGACGACGGCAACTACAAGACCCGCGCCGAGGTGAAGTTCGAGGGCGACACCCTGGTGAACCG
CATCGAGCTGAAGGGCATCGACTTCAAGGAGGACGGCAACATCCTGGGGCACAAGCTGGAGTACAACTAC
AACAGCCACAACGTCTATATCATGGCCGACAAGCAGAAGAACGGCATCAAGGTGAACTTCAAGATCCGCC
ACAACATCGAGGACGGCAGCGTGCAGCTCGCCGACCACTACCAGCAGAACACCCCCATCGGCGACGGCCC
CGTGCTGCTGCCCGACAACCACTACCTGAGCACCCAGTCCGCCCTGAGCAAAGACCCCAACGAGAAGCGC
GATCACATGGTCCTGCTGGAGTTCGTGACCGCCGCCGGGATCACTCTCGGCATGGACGAGCTGTACAAGT
CCGGACTCAGATCTCGAGCTCAAGCTTCGAATTCTGCAGAATTCTAAAGATCTTTGACAGCTAGCTCAGT
CCTAGGTATAATACTAGTGGGTCTTCGAGTGAAGACCTGTTTAAGAGCTATGCTGGAAACAGCATAGCAA
GTTTAAATAAGGCTAGTCCGTTATCAACTTGAAAAAGTGGCACCGAGTCGGTGCTTTTTTTATATCGAAT
TCCTGCAGCCCGGGGGATCGCGGCCGCGGTACCGCGGGCCCGGGATCCACCGGATCTAGATAACTGATCA
TAATCAGCCATACCACATTTGTAGAGGTTTTACTTGCTTTAAAAAACCTCCCACACCTCCCCCTGAACCT
GAAACATAAAATGAATGCAATTGTTGTTGTTAACTTGTTTATTGCAGCTTATAATGGTTACAAATAAAGC
AATAGCATCACAAATTTCACAAATAAAGCATTTTTTTCACTGCATTCTAGTTGTGGTTTGTCCAAACTCA
TCAATGTATCTTAACGCGTAAATTGTAAGCGTTAATATTTTGTTAAAATTCGCGTTAAATTTTTGTTAAA
TCAGCTCATTTTTTAACCAATAGGCCGAAATCGGCAAAATCCCTTATAAATCAAAAGAATAGACCGAGAT
AGGGT
[37 nt withheld, positions 1966-2002]
AAAGAACGTGGACTCCAACGTCAAAGG
[49 nt withheld, positions 2030-2078]
T
[91 nt withheld, positions 2080-2170]
G
[124 nt withheld, positions 2172-2295]
CAGGTGGCACTTTTCGGGGAAATGTGCGCGGAACCCCTATTTGTTTATTTTTCTAAATACATTCAAATAT
GTATCCGCTCATGAGACAATAACCCTGATAAATGCTTCAATAATATTGAAAAAGGAAGAGTCCTGAGGCG
GAAAGAACCAGCTGTGGAATGTGTGTCAGTTAGGGTGTGGAAAGTCCCCAGGCTCCCCAGCAGGCAGAAG
TATGCAAAGCATGCATCTCAATTAGTCAGCAACCAGGTGTGGAAAGTCCCCAGGCTCCCCAGCAGGCAGA
AGTATGCAAAGCATGCATCTCAATTAGTCAGCAACCATAGTCCCGCCCCTAACTCCGCCCATCCCGCCCC
TAACTCCGCCCAGTTCCGCCCATTCTCCGCCCCATGGCTGACTAATTTTTTTTATTTATGCAGAGGCCGA
GGCCGCCTCGGCCTCTGAGCTATTCCAGAAGTAGTGAGGAGGCTTTTTTGGAGGCCTAGGCTTTTGCAAA
GATCGATCAAGAGACAGGATGAGGATCGTTTCGCATGATTGAACAAGATGGATTGCACGCAGGTTCTCCG
GCCGCTTGGGTGGAGAGGCTATTCGGCTATGACTGGGCACAACAGACAATCGGCTGCTCTGATGCCGCCG
TGTTCCGGCTGTCAGCGCAGGGGCGCCCGGTTCTTTTTGTCAAGACCGACCTGTCCGGTGCCCTGAATGA
ACTGCAAGACGAGGCAGCGCGGCTATCGTGGCTGGCCACGACGGGCGTTCCTTGCGCAGCTGTGCTCGAC
GTTGTCACTGAAGCGGGAAGGGACTGGCTGCTATTGGGCGAAGTGCCGGGGCAGGATCTCCTGTCATCTC
ACCTTGCTCCTGCCGAGAAAGTATCCATCATGGCTGATGCAATGCGGCGGCTGCATACGCTTGATCCGGC
TACCTGCCCATTCGACCACCAAGCGAAACATCGCATCGAGCGAGCACGTACTCGGATGGAAGCCGGTCTT
GTCGATCAGGATGATCTGGACGAAGAGCATCAGGGGCTCGCGCCAGCCGAACTGTTCGCCAGGCTCAAGG
CGAGCATGCCCGACGGCGAGGATCTCGTCGTGACCCATGGCGATGCCTGCTTGCCGAATATCATGGTGGA
AAATGGCCGCTTTTCTGGATTCATCGACTGTGGCCGGCTGGGTGTGGCGGACCGCTATCAGGACATAGCG
TTGGCTACCCGTGATATTGCTGAAGAGCTTGGCGGCGAATGGGCTGACCGCTTCCTCGTGCTTTACGGTA
TCGCCGCTCCCGATTCGCAGCGCATCGCCTTCTATCGCCTTCTTGACGAGTTCTTCTGAGCGGGACTCTG
GGGTTCGAAATGACCGACCAAGCGACGCCCAACCTGCCATCACGAGATTTCGATTCCACCGCCGCCTTCT
ATGAAAGGTTGGGCTTCGGAATCGTTTTCCGGGACGCCGGCTGGATGATCCTCCAGCGCGGGGATCTCAT
GCTGGAGTTCTTCGCCCACCCTAGGGGGAGGCTAACTGAAACACGGAAGGAGACAATACCGGAAGGAACC
CGCGCTATGACGGCAATAAAAAGACAGAATAAAACGCACGGTGTTGGGTCGTTTGTTCATAAACGCGGGG
TTCGGTCCCAGGGCTGGCACTCTGTCGATACCCCACCGAGACCCCATTGGGGCCAATACGCCCGCGTTTC
TTCCTTTTCCCCACCCCACCCCCCAAGTTCGGGTGAAGGCCCAGGGCTCGCAGCCAACGTCGGGGCGGCA
GGCCCTGCCATAGCCTCAGGTTACTCATATATACTTTAGATTGATTTAAAACTTCATTTTTAATTTAAAA
GGATCTAGGTGAAGATCCTTTTTGATAATCTCATGACCAAAATCCCTTAACGTGAGTTTTCGTTCCACTG
AGCGTCAGACCCCGTAGAAAAGATCAAAGGATCTTCTTGAGATCCTTTTTTTCTGCGCGTAATCTGCTGC
TTGCAAACAAAAAAACCACCGCTACCAGCGGTGGTTTGTTTGCCGGATCAAGAGCTACCAACTCTTTTTC
CGAAGGTAACTGGCTTCAGCAGAGCGCAGATACCAAATACTGTTCTTCTAGTGTAGCCGTAGTTAGGCCA
CCACTTCAAGAACTCTGTAGCACCGCCTACATACCTCGCTCTGCTAATCCTGTTACCAGTGGCTGCTGCC
AGTGGCGATAAGTCGTGTCTTACCGGGTTGGACTCAAGACGATAGTTACCGGATAAGGCGCAGCGGTCGG
GCTGAACGGGGGGTTCGTGCACACAGCCCAGCTTGGAGCGAACGACCTACACCGAACTGAGATACCTACA
GCGTGAGCTATGAGAAAGCGCCACGCTTCCCGAAGGGAGAAAGGCGGACAGGTATCCGGTAAGCGGCAGG
GTCGGAACAGGAGAGCGCACGAGGGAGCTTCCAGGGGGAAACGCCTGGTATCTTTATAGTCCTGTCGGGT
TTCGCCACCTCTGACTTGAGCGTCGATTTTTGTGATGCTCGTCAGGGGGGCGGAGCCTATGGAAAAACGC
CAGCAACGCGGCCTTTTTACGGTTCCTGGCCTTTTGCTGGCCTTTTGCTCACATGTTCTTTCCTGCGTTA
TCCCCTGATTCTGTGGATAACCGTATTACCGCCATGCAT
Features (pLannotate 1.2.2; 18 found; start..end, strand, type, name):
     61..364     +  enhancer       CMV enhancer: human cytomegalovirus immediate early enhancer
    365..568     +  promoter       CMV promoter: human cytomegalovirus (CMV) immediate early promoter
    613..1329    +  CDS            EGFP: EGFP is a basic (constitutively fluorescent) green fluorescent protein published in 1996, derived from Aequorea victoria. It is reported to be a rapidly-maturing weak dimer with moderate acid sensitivity.
   1330..1369    +  misc_feature   MCS (fragment): multiple cloning site
   1384..1418    +  promoter       J23119(SpeI) promoter: bacterial promoter (Registry of Standard Biological Parts BBa J23119) modified to end with an SpeI site
   1457..1524    +  misc_RNA       tracrRNA (fragment): trans-activating CRISPR RNA for the Streptococcus pyogenes CRISPR/Cas9 system
   1532..1559    -  misc_feature   MCS (fragment): pBluescript multiple cloning site
   1567..1593    +  misc_feature   MCS (fragment): multiple cloning site
   1605..1689    +  CDS            large T antigen (fragment): large T antigen from SV40 (simian virus 40)
   1712..1833    +  polyA_signal   SV40 poly(A) signal: SV40 polyadenylation signal
   1867..2295    -  rep_origin     f1 ori (sequence partly withheld): f1 bacteriophage origin of replication; arrow indicates direction of (+) strand synthesis
   2322..2426    +  promoter       AmpR promoter: bla
   2428..2785    +  promoter       SV40 promoter: SV40 enhancer and early promoter
   2820..3614    +  CDS            NeoR/KanR: aminoglycoside phosphotransferase from Tn5; aph(3')-II (or nptII); confers resistance to neomycin, kanamycin, and G418 (Geneticin®)
   3635..3787    +  CDS            ble (fragment): BLE_KLEPN - Experimental evidence at protein level: Swiss-Prot protein existence level 1. Binding protein with a strong affinity to the bleomycin family of antibiotics. Binds to CL990; an antimitotic-antibiotic compound. From Klebsiella pneumoniae.
   3846..3893    +  polyA_signal   HSV TK poly(A) signal: herpes simplex virus thymidine kinase polyadenylation signal (Cole and Stacy, 1985)
   3984..4000    -  polyA_signal   bGH poly(A) signal (fragment): bovine growth hormone polyadenylation signal
   4222..4810    +  rep_origin     ori: high-copy-number ColE1/pMB1/pBR322/pUC origin of replication
