[The description below was written by a language model from this plasmid's Addgene catalogue record and pLannotate feature annotations shown in this document.]
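Description:
pHelper-CRISPRi-sgRNA is a 4,924 bp helper plasmid built on the pEGFP-C1 backbone and used as an intermediate cloning vehicle for assembling single guide RNAs for bacterial CRISPR interference. It is maintained in E. coli at high copy through a ColE1/pUC-type origin and selected with kanamycin. Resistance comes from the Tn5 NeoR/KanR gene, which in this backbone is driven by tandem bacterial (bla) and SV40 early promoters and so could also confer G418 resistance in mammalian cells. An f1 origin is present as well.

The functional insert sits in the multiple cloning site downstream of EGFP. It consists of the constitutive synthetic bacterial promoter J23119(SpeI), followed by a cloning position with two BbsI sites and then the Streptococcus pyogenes sgRNA scaffold, the dCas9-binding handle, which the annotation detects as a tracrRNA fragment. BbsI is a type IIS enzyme, so digestion removes the placeholder and lets a target-specific spacer be inserted directly between promoter and scaffold to give a complete sgRNA expression unit. According to the depositor, flanking XhoI/NotI and EcoRI sites then allow the finished sgRNA-encoding region to be subcloned into the companion plasmid pCB-CRISPRi. The associated publication concerns CRISPR-Cas9-based genetic analysis in Coxiella burnetii.

The CMV enhancer/promoter, EGFP coding sequence, and SV40 and HSV TK polyadenylation signals are carried over from pEGFP-C1, and the record assigns them no role in the sgRNA cloning workflow. The small large T antigen, ble and bGH poly(A) fragments in the feature table likewise appear to be partial matches to backbone sequence rather than designed elements. The plasmid does not encode dCas9.
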