Addgene plasmid #221135: pHelper-CRISPRi-sgRNA
Purpose: Helper plasmid for sgRNA cloning for CRISPRi. sgRNA-scaffold with dCas9 handle expressed from constitutive bacterial promoter J23119(SpeI). 2 BbsI sites for sgRNA cloning.
Depositing lab: Craig Roy. Depositing organization: Yale University. Publication: CRISPR-Cas9-based approaches for genetic analysis and epistatic interaction studies in Coxiella burnetii. Steiner S, Roy CR. mSphere. 2024 Nov 19:e0052324. doi: 10.1128/msphere.00523-24. PubMed 39560384.
Backbone
  Vector backbone: pEGFP-C1
  Backbone manufacturer: Clontech/Takara
  Total vector size (bp): 4924
  Vector type: Bacterial Expression, CRISPR
  Selectable markers: Neomycin (select with G418)
Growth in bacteria
  Bacterial resistance: Kanamycin, 50 μg/mL
  Growth temperature: 37°C
  Growth strain: DH5alpha
  Copy number: High Copy
Gene/Insert
  Gene/Insert name: sgRNA-scaffold with dCas9 handle
  Species: Synthetic
  Promoter: J23119(SpeI)
  Cloning method: Ligation Independent Cloning
  Sequencing primers: 5′ CATGGTCCTGCTGGAGTTCGTG
Terms and licenses: Academic/Nonprofit Terms; Industry Terms: Not Available to Industry
Depositor comments: XhoI/NotI and EcoRI sites for subcloning of sgRNA-encoding region to pCB-CRISPRi (Addgene plasmid #221136). Plasmid alias: pSAST163.
How to cite: pHelper-CRISPRi-sgRNA was a gift from Craig Roy (Addgene plasmid # 221135 ; http://n2t.net/addgene:221135 ; RRID:Addgene_221135)
